>Addgene plasmid #77691 | AK9 gRNA (BRDN0001162237) | addgene full sequence | sequence record 188248 | Addgene Assembled Sequence
CCCGGGTGCAAAGATGGATAAAGTTTTAAACAGAGAGGAATCTTTGCAGCTAATGGACCTTCTAGGTCTT
GAAAGGAGTGGGAATTGGCTCCGGTGCCCGTCAGTGGGCAGAGCGCACATCGCCCACAGTCCCCGAGAAG
TTGGGGGGAGGGGTCGGCAATTGATCCGGTGCCTAGAGAAGGTGGCGCGGGGTAAACTGGGAAAGTGATG
TCGTGTACTGGCTCCGCCTTTTTCCCGAGGGTGGGGGAGAACCGTATATAAGTGCAGTAGTCGCCGTGAA
CGTTCTTTTTCGCAACGGGTTTGCCGCCAGAACACAGGTAAGTGCCGTGTGTGGTTCCCGCGGGCCTGGC
CTCTTTACGGGTTATGGCCCTTGCGTGCCTTGAATTACTTCCACCTGGCTGCAGTACGTGATTCTTGATC
CCGAGCTTCGGGTTGGAAGTGGGTGGGAGAGTTCGAGGCCTTGCGCTTAAGGAGCCCCTTCGCCTCGTGC
TTGAGTTGAGGCCTGGCCTGGGCGCTGGGGCCGCCGCGTGCGAATCTGGTGGCACCTTCGCGCCTGTCTC
GCTGCTTTCGATAAGTCTCTAGCCATTTAAAATTTTTGATGACCTGCTGCGACGCTTTTTTTCTGGCAAG
ATAGTCTTGTAAATGCGGGCCAAGATCTGCACACTGGTATTTCGGTTTTTGGGGCCGCGGGCGGCGACGG
GGCCCGTGCGTCCCAGCGCACATGTTCGGCGAGGCGGGGCCTGCGAGCGCGGCCACCGAGAATCGGACGG
GGGTAGTCTCAAGCTGGCCGGCCTGCTCTGGTGCCTGGCCTCGCGCCGCCGTGTATCGCCCCGCCCTGGG
CGGCAAGGCTGGCCCGGTCGGCACCAGTTGCGTGAGCGGAAAGATGGCCGCTTCCCGGCCCTGCTGCAGG
GAGCTCAAAATGGAGGACGCGGCGCTCGGGAGAGCGGGCGGGTGAGTCACCCACACAAAGGAAAAGGGCC
TTTCCGTCCTCAGCCGTCGCTTCATGTGACTCCACGGAGTACCGGGCGCCGTCCAGGCACCTCGATTAGT
TCTCGAGCTTTTGGAGTACGTCGTCTTTAGGTTGGGGGGAGGGGTTTTATGCGATGGAGTTTCCCCACAC
TGAGTGGGTGGAGACTGAAGTTAGGCCAGCTTGGCACTTGATGTAATTCTCCTTGGAATTTGCCCTTTTT
GAGTTTGGATCTTGGTTCATTCTCAAGCCTCAGACAGTGGTTCAAAGTTTTTTTCTTCCATTTCAGGTGT
CGTGACGTACGGCCACCATGACCGAGTACAAGCCCACGGTGCGCCTCGCCACCCGCGACGACGTCCCCAG
GGCCGTACGCACCCTCGCCGCCGCGTTCGCCGACTACCCCGCCACGCGCCACACCGTCGATCCGGACCGC
CACATCGAGCGGGTCACCGAGCTGCAAGAACTCTTCCTCACGCGCGTCGGGCTCGACATCGGCAAGGTGT
GGGTCGCGGACGACGGCGCCGCCGTGGCGGTCTGGACCACGCCGGAGAGCGTCGAAGCGGGGGCGGTGTT
CGCCGAGATCGGCCCGCGCATGGCCGAGTTGAGCGGTTCCCGGCTGGCCGCGCAGCAACAGATGGAAGGC
CTCCTGGCGCCGCACCGGCCCAAGGAGCCCGCGTGGTTCCTGGCCACCGTCGGAGTCTCGCCCGACCACC
AGGGCAAGGGTCTGGGCAGCGCCGTCGTGCTCCCCGGAGTGGAGGCGGCCGAGCGCGCCGGGGTGCCCGC
CTTCCTGGAGACCTCCGCGCCCCGCAACCTCCCCTTCTACGAGCGGCTCGGCTTCACCGTCACCGCCGAC
GTCGAGGTGCCCGAAGGACCGCGCACCTGGTGCATGACCCGCAAGCCCGGTGCCTGAACGCGTTAAGTCG
ACAATCAACCTCTGGATTACAAAATTTGTGAAAGATTGACTGGTATTCTTAACTATGTTGCTCCTTTTAC
GCTATGTGGATACGCTGCTTTAATGCCTTTGTATCATGCTATTGCTTCCCGTATGGCTTTCATTTTCTCC
TCCTTGTATAAATCCTGGTTGCTGTCTCTTTATGAGGAGTTGTGGCCCGTTGTCAGGCAACGTGGCGTGG
TGTGCACTGTGTTTGCTGACGCAACCCCCACTGGTTGGGGCATTGCCACCACCTGTCAGCTCCTTTCCGG
GACTTTCGCTTTCCCCCTCCCTATTGCCACGGCGGAACTCATCGCCGCCTGCCTTGCCCGCTGCTGGACA
GGGGCTCGGCTGTTGGGCACTGACAATTCCGTGGTGTTGTCGGGGAAATCATCGTCCTTTCCTTGGCTGC
TCGCCTGTGTTGCCACCTGGATTCTGCGCGGGACGTCCTTCTGCTACGTCCCTTCGGCCCTCAATCCAGC
GGACCTTCCTTCCCGCGGCCTGCTGCCGGCTCTGCGGCCTCTTCCGCGTCTTCGCCTTCGCCCTCAGACG
AGTCGGATCTCCCTTTGGGCCGCCTCCCCGCGTCGACTTTAAGACCAATGACTTACAAGGCAGCTGTAGA
TCTTAGCCACTTTTTAAAAGAAAAGGGGGGACTGGAAGGGCTAATTCACTCCCAACGAAGACAAGATCTG
CTTTTTGCTTGTACTGGGTCTCTCTGGTTAGACCAGATCTGAGCCTGGGAGCTCTCTGGCTAACTAGGGA
ACCCACTGCTTAAGCCTCAATAAAGCTTGCCTTGAGTGCTTCAAGTAGTGTGTGCCCGTCTGTTGTGTGA
CTCTGGTAACTAGAGATCCCTCAGACCCTTTTAGTCAGTGTGGAAAATCTCTAGCAGTACGTATAGTAGT
TCATGTCATCTTATTATTCAGTATTTATAACTTGCAAAGAAATGAATATCAGAGAGTGAGAGGAACTTGT
TTATTGCAGCTTATAATGGTTACAAATAAAGCAATAGCATCACAAATTTCACAAATAAAGCATTTTTTTC
ACTGCATTCTAGTTGTGGTTTGTCCAAACTCATCAATGTATCTTATCATGTCTGGCTCTAGCTATCCCGC
CCCTAACTCCGCCCATCCCGCCCCTAACTCCGCCCAGTTCCGCCCATTCTCCGCCCCATGGCTGACTAAT
TTTTTTTATTTATGCAGAGGCCGAGGCCGCCTCGGCCTCTGAGCTATTCCAGAAGTAGTGAGGAGGCTTT
TTTGGAGGCCTAGGGACGTACCCAATTCGCCCTATAGTGAGTCGTATTACGCGCGCTCACTGGCCGTCGT
TTTACAACGTCGTGACTGGGAAAACCCTGGCGTTACCCAACTTAATCGCCTTGCAGCACATCCCCCTTTC
GCCAGCTGGCGTAATAGCGAAGAGGCCCGCACCGATCGCCCTTCCCAACAGTTGCGCAGCCTGAATGGCG
AATGGG
[124 nt withheld, positions 3367-3490]
C
[91 nt withheld, positions 3492-3582]
A
[49 nt withheld, positions 3584-3632]
CCTTTGACGTTGGAGTCCACGTTCTTT
[37 nt withheld, positions 3660-3696]
ACCCTATCTCGGTCTATTCTTTTGATTTATAAGGGATTTTGCCGATTTCGGCCTATTGGTTAAAAAATGA
GCTGATTTAACAAAAATTTAACGCGAATTTTAACAAAATATTAACGCTTACAATTTAGGTGGCACTTTTC
GGGGAAATGTGCGCGGAACCCCTATTTGTTTATTTTTCTAAATACATTCAAATATGTATCCGCTCATGAG
ACAATAACCCTGATAAATGCTTCAATAATATTGAAAAAGGAAGAGTATGAGTATTCAACATTTCCGTGTC
GCCCTTATTCCCTTTTTTGCGGCATTTTGCCTTCCTGTTTTTGCTCACCCAGAAACGCTGGTGAAAGTAA
AAGATGCTGAAGATCAGTTGGGTGCACGAGTGGGTTACATCGAACTGGATCTCAACAGCGGTAAGATCCT
TGAGAGTTTTCGCCCCGAAGAACGTTTTCCAATGATGAGCACTTTTAAAGTTCTGCTATGTGGCGCGGTA
TTATCCCGTATTGACGCCGGGCAAGAGCAACTCGGTCGCCGCATACACTATTCTCAGAATGACTTGGTTG
AGTACTCACCAGTCACAGAAAAGCATCTTACGGATGGCATGACAGTAAGAGAATTATGCAGTGCTGCCAT
AACCATGAGTGATAACACTGCGGCCAACTTACTTCTGACAACGATCGGAGGACCGAAGGAGCTAACCGCT
TTTTTGCACAACATGGGGGATCATGTAACTCGCCTTGATCGTTGGGAACCGGAGCTGAATGAAGCCATAC
CAAACGACGAGCGTGACACCACGATGCCTGTAGCAATGGCAACAACGTTGCGCAAACTATTAACTGGCGA
ACTACTTACTCTAGCTTCCCGGCAACAATTAATAGACTGGATGGAGGCGGATAAAGTTGCAGGACCACTT
CTGCGCTCGGCCCTTCCGGCTGGCTGGTTTATTGCTGATAAATCTGGAGCCGGTGAGCGTGGGTCTCGCG
GTATCATTGCAGCACTGGGGCCAGATGGTAAGCCCTCCCGTATCGTAGTTATCTACACGACGGGGAGTCA
GGCAACTATGGATGAACGAAATAGACAGATCGCTGAGATAGGTGCCTCACTGATTAAGCATTGGTAACTG
TCAGACCAAGTTTACTCATATATACTTTAGATTGATTTAAAACTTCATTTTTAATTTAAAAGGATCTAGG
TGAAGATCCTTTTTGATAATCTCATGACCAAAATCCCTTAACGTGAGTTTTCGTTCCACTGAGCGTCAGA
CCCCGTAGAAAAGATCAAAGGATCTTCTTGAGATCCTTTTTTTCTGCGCGTAATCTGCTGCTTGCAAACA
AAAAAACCACCGCTACCAGCGGTGGTTTGTTTGCCGGATCAAGAGCTACCAACTCTTTTTCCGAAGGTAA
CTGGCTTCAGCAGAGCGCAGATACCAAATACTGTTCTTCTAGTGTAGCCGTAGTTAGGCCACCACTTCAA
GAACTCTGTAGCACCGCCTACATACCTCGCTCTGCTAATCCTGTTACCAGTGGCTGCTGCCAGTGGCGAT
AAGTCGTGTCTTACCGGGTTGGACTCAAGACGATAGTTACCGGATAAGGCGCAGCGGTCGGGCTGAACGG
GGGGTTCGTGCACACAGCCCAGCTTGGAGCGAACGACCTACACCGAACTGAGATACCTACAGCGTGAGCT
ATGAGAAAGCGCCACGCTTCCCGAAGGGAGAAAGGCGGACAGGTATCCGGTAAGCGGCAGGGTCGGAACA
GGAGAGCGCACGAGGGAGCTTCCAGGGGGAAACGCCTGGTATCTTTATAGTCCTGTCGGGTTTCGCCACC
TCTGACTTGAGCGTCGATTTTTGTGATGCTCGTCAGGGGGGCGGAGCCTATGGAAAAACGCCAGCAACGC
GGCCTTTTTACGGTTCCTGGCCTTTTGCTGGCCTTTTGCTCACATGTTCTTTCCTGCGTTATCCCCTGAT
TCTGTGGATAACCGTATTACCGCCTTTGAGTGAGCTGATACCGCTCGCCGCAGCCGAACGACCGAGCGCA
GCGAGTCAGTGAGCGAGGAAGCGGAAGAGCGCCCAATACGCAAACCGCCTCTCCCCGCGCGTTGGCCGAT
TCATTAATGCAGCTGGCACGACAGGTTTCCCGACTGGAAAGCGGGCAGTGAGCGCAACGCAATTAATGTG
AGTTAGCTCACTCATTAGGCACCCCAGGCTTTACACTTTATGCTTCCGGCTCGTATGTTGTGTGGAATTG
TGAGCGGATAACAATTTCACACAGGAAACAGCTATGACCATGATTACGCCAAGCGCGCAATTAACCCTCA
CTAAAGGGAACAAAAGCTGGAGCTGCAAGCTTAATGTAGTCTTATGCAATACTCTTGTAGTCTTGCAACA
TGGTAACGATGAGTTAGCAACATGCCTTACAAGGAGAGAAAAAGCACCGTGCATGCCGATTGGTGGAAGT
AAGGTGGTACGATCGTGCCTTATTAGGAAGGCAACAGACGGGTCTGACATGGATTGGACGAACCACTGAA
TTGCCGCATTGCAGAGATATTGTATTTAAGTGCCTAGCTCGATACATAAACGGGTCTCTCTGGTTAGACC
AGATCTGAGCCTGGGAGCTCTCTGGCTAACTAGGGAACCCACTGCTTAAGCCTCAATAAAGCTTGCCTTG
AGTGCTTCAAGTAGTGTGTGCCCGTCTGTTGTGTGACTCTGGTAACTAGAGATCCCTCAGACCCTTTTAG
TCAGTGTGGAAAATCTCTAGCAGTGGCGCCCGAACAGGGACTTGAAAGCGAAAGGGAAACCAGAGGAGCT
CTCTCGACGCAGGACTCGGCTTGCTGAAGCGCGCACGGCAAGAGGCGAGGGGCGGCGACTGGTGAGTACG
CCAAAAATTTTGACTAGCGGAGGCTAGAAGGAGAGAGATGGGTGCGAGAGCGTCAGTATTAAGCGGGGGA
GAATTAGATCGCGATGGGAAAAAATTCGGTTAAGGCCAGGGGGAAAGAAAAAATATAAATTAAAACATAT
AGTATGGGCAAGCAGGGAGCTAGAACGATTCGCAGTTAATCCTGGCCTGTTAGAAACATCAGAAGGCTGT
AGACAAATACTGGGACAGCTACAACCATCCCTTCAGACAGGATCAGAAGAACTTAGATCATTATATAATA
CAGTAGCAACCCTCTATTGTGTGCATCAAAGGATAGAGATAAAAGACACCAAGGAAGCTTTAGACAAGAT
AGAGGAAGAGCAAAACAAAAGTAAGACCACCGCACAGCAAGCGGCCGCTGATCTTCAGACCTGGAGGAGG
AGATATGAGGGACAATTGGAGAAGTGAATTATATAAATATAAAGTAGTAAAAATTGAACCATTAGGAGTA
GCACCCACCAAGGCAAAGAGAAGAGTGGTGCAGAGAGAAAAAAGAGCAGTGGGAATAGGAGCTTTGTTCC
TTGGGTTCTTGGGAGCAGCAGGAAGCACTATGGGCGCAGCGTCAATGACGCTGACGGTACAGGCCAGACA
ATTATTGTCTGGTATAGTGCAGCAGCAGAACAATTTGCTGAGGGCTATTGAGGCGCAACAGCATCTGTTG
CAACTCACAGTCTGGGGCATCAAGCAGCTCCAGGCAAGAATCCTGGCTGTGGAAAGATACCTAAAGGATC
AACAGCTCCTGGGGATTTGGGGTTGCTCTGGAAAACTCATTTGCACCACTGCTGTGCCTTGGAATGCTAG
TTGGAGTAATAAATCTCTGGAACAGATTTGGAATCACACGACCTGGATGGAGTGGGACAGAGAAATTAAC
AATTACACAAGCTTAATACACTCCTTAATTGAAGAATCGCAAAACCAGCAAGAAAAGAATGAACAAGAAT
TATTGGAATTAGATAAATGGGCAAGTTTGTGGAATTGGTTTAACATAACAAATTGGCTGTGGTATATAAA
ATTATTCATAATGATAGTAGGAGGCTTGGTAGGTTTAAGAATAGTTTTTGCTGTACTTTCTATAGTGAAT
AGAGTTAGGCAGGGATATTCACCATTATCGTTTCAGACCCACCTCCCAACCCCGAGGGGACCCAGAGAGG
GCCTATTTCCCATGATTCCTTCATATTTGCATATACGATACAAGGCTGTTAGAGAGATAATTAGAATTAA
TTTGACTGTAAACACAAAGATATTAGTACAAAATACGTGACGTAGAAAGTAATAATTTCTTGGGTAGTTT
GCAGTTTTAAAATTATGTTTTAAAATGGACTATCATATGCTTACCGTAACTTGAAAGTATTTCGATTTCT
TGGCTTTATATATCTTGTGGAAAGGACGAAACACCGTCACGGGCTTTATCAAAACGGTTTTAGAGCTAGA
AATAGCAAGTTAAAATAAGGCTAGTCCGTTATCAACTTGAAAAAGTGGCACCGAGTCGGTGCTTTTTTAA
GCTTGGCGTAACTAGATCTTGAGACAAATGGCAGTATTCATCCACAATTTTAAAAGAAAAGGGGGGATTG
GGGGGTACAGTGCAGGGGAAAGAATAGTAGACATAATAGCAACAGACATACAAACTAAAGAATTACAAAA
ACAAATTACAAAAATTCAAAATTTTCGGGTTTATTACAGGGACAGCAGAGATCCACTTTGGCGCCGGCTC
GAGGGGG
Features (pLannotate 1.2.2; 29 found; start..end, strand, type, name):
     14..80      +  CDS            small t antigen (fragment): SV40 (simian virus 40) small t antigen
    106..317     +  promoter       EF-1α core promoter: core promoter for human elongation factor EF-1α
    318..1256    +  intron         EF-1α intron A: intron upstream of the start codon of human EF-1α
   1278..1877    +  CDS            PuroR (fragment): puromycin N-acetyltransferase; pac from Streptomyces; confers resistance to puromycin
   1893..2481    +  misc_feature   WPRE: woodchuck hepatitis virus posttranscriptional regulatory element
   2532..2551    +  misc_feature   cPPT/CTS (fragment): central polypurine tract and central termination sequence of HIV-1
   2553..2786    +  LTR            3' LTR (ΔU3): self-inactivating 3' long terminal repeat (LTR) from HIV-1
   2864..2985    +  polyA_signal   SV40 poly(A) signal: SV40 polyadenylation signal
   3025..3160    +  rep_origin     SV40 ori: SV40 origin of replication
   3181..3199    -  promoter       T7 promoter: promoter for bacteriophage T7 RNA polymerase
   3207..3362    +  CDS            lacZα (fragment): LacZα fragment of β-galactosidase; lacZ fragment
   3367..3795    +  rep_origin     f1 ori (sequence partly withheld): f1 bacteriophage origin of replication; arrow indicates direction of (+) strand synthesis
   3848..3952    +  promoter       AmpR promoter: bla
   3953..4813    +  CDS            AmpR: β-lactamase; bla; confers resistance to ampicillin, carbenicillin, and related antibiotics
   4984..5572    +  rep_origin     ori: high-copy-number ColE1/pMB1/pBR322/pUC origin of replication
   5755..5847    +  CDS            lacI (fragment): lac repressor; lacI; The lac repressor binds to the lac operator to inhibit transcription in E. coli. This inhibition can be relieved by adding lactose or isopropyl-β-D-thiogalactopyranoside (IPTG).
   5860..5881    +  protein_bind   CAP binding site: CAP binding activates transcription in the presence of cAMP. E. coli catabolite activator protein
   5896..5926    +  promoter       lac promoter: promoter for the E. coli lac operon
   5934..5950    +  protein_bind   lac operator: The lac repressor binds to the lac operator to inhibit transcription in E. coli. This inhibition can be relieved by adding lactose or isopropyl-β-D-thiogalactopyranoside (IPTG). lac repressor encoded by lacI
   5995..6013    +  promoter       T3 promoter: promoter for bacteriophage T3 RNA polymerase
   6041..6267    +  promoter       RSV promoter: Rous sarcoma virus enhancer/promoter
   6268..6448    +  LTR            5' LTR (truncated): truncated 5' long terminal repeat (LTR) from HIV-1
   6495..6620    +  misc_feature   HIV-1 Ψ: packaging signal of human immunodeficiency virus type 1
   6604..6967    +  CDS            HIV-1 gag (fragment): gag protein from human immunodeficiency virus 1; gag
   7113..7346    +  misc_feature   RRE: The Rev response element (RRE) of HIV-1 allows for Rev-dependent mRNA export from the nucleus to the cytoplasm.
   7723..7749    +  CDS            Rev (fragment): human immunodeficiency virus 1 (HIV-1) Rev protein; rev; enhances nuclear export of unspliced and incompletely spliced viral mRNAs
   7753..7993    +  promoter       U6 promoter: RNA polymerase III promoter for human U6 snRNA
   8023..8098    +  misc_RNA       gRNA scaffold: guide RNA scaffold for the Streptococcus pyogenes CRISPR/Cas9 system
   8154..8271    +  misc_feature   cPPT/CTS: central polypurine tract and central termination sequence of HIV-1
