[The description below was written by a language model from this plasmid's Addgene catalogue record and pLannotate feature annotations shown in this document.]
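Description:
AK9 gRNA (BRDN0001162237) is a third-generation lentiviral guide RNA plasmid built on the lentiGuide-Puro backbone and designed to target the human AK9 gene (adenylate kinase 9, also listed under the older symbol AKD1), with the guide designed against a single RefSeq transcript. It is propagated in E. coli as a high-copy plasmid through a ColE1/pUC-type origin with ampicillin selection from the bla gene. The backbone also carries an f1 origin, an SV40 origin and poly(A) signal, and remnants of lac and T7/T3 cloning-vector sequence.

The lentiviral transfer cassette begins with an RSV promoter fused to a truncated HIV-1 5' LTR, which makes genomic RNA production Tat-independent. This is followed by the Ψ packaging signal with a partial gag region and the Rev response element for nuclear export of the full-length transcript. Within the proviral region, a human U6 RNA polymerase III promoter drives the AK9-specific spacer joined to the Streptococcus pyogenes Cas9 guide RNA scaffold. A cPPT/CTS element lies downstream of it to aid nuclear import of the viral genome. A separate EF-1α core promoter with its intron A expresses puromycin N-acetyltransferase for selection of transduced mammalian cells. A WPRE enhances transcript expression, and the cassette ends in a self-inactivating ΔU3 3' LTR.

The plasmid does not encode Cas9, so it is meant to be used with a separate Cas9 lentiviral vector or in cells that already express Cas9, typically for knockout of AK9. It is an individual clone from a human kinome guide RNA collection produced using optimized sgRNA design rules.
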