Addgene plasmid #77691: AK9 gRNA (BRDN0001162237)
Purpose: 3rd generation lentiviral gRNA plasmid targeting human AK9
Depositing lab: John Doench & David Root. Depositing organization: Broad Institute. Publication: Optimized sgRNA design to maximize activity and minimize off-target effects of CRISPR-Cas9. Doench JG, Fusi N, Sullender M, Hegde M, Vaimberg EW, Donovan KF, Smith I, Tothova Z, Wilen C, Orchard R, Virgin HW, Listgarten J, Root DE. Nat Biotechnol. 2016 Jan 18. doi: 10.1038/nbt.3437. PubMed 26780180.
Backbone
  Vector backbone: lentiGuide-Puro
  Backbone manufacturer: Zhang Lab (Addgene plasmid # 52963)
  Vector type: Mammalian Expression, Lentiviral, CRISPR
  Selectable markers: Puromycin
Growth in bacteria
  Bacterial resistance: Ampicillin, 100 μg/mL
  Growth temperature: 37°C
  Growth strain: DH5alpha
  Copy number: High Copy
Gene/Insert
  Gene/Insert name: AK9 (alt names: AK9; NM_001145128.2)
  gRNA/shRNA sequence: TCACGGGCTTTATCAAAACG
  Species: H. sapiens (human)
  Entrez Gene: AKD1 (a.k.a. AKD2, C6orf199, C6orf224, FLJ16163, FLJ25791, FLJ34784, FLJ42177, MGC26954, dJ70A9.1, MGC126763, MGC138153, MGC177059, MGC180194)
  Promoter: hU6
  Cloning method: Unknown
  Sequencing primers: 5′ U6-F; 3′ pS2-R
Terms and licenses: Academic/Nonprofit Terms; Industry Terms: Not Available to Industry
Depositor comments: The gRNA was designed to target the following Genbank reference sequence(s): NM_001145128.2. Note that this plasmid does NOT contain Cas9. It should be used in conjunction with lentiCas9-Blast (Addgene #52962) or otherwise with cell lines already expressing Cas9. Browse the full kinome gRNA library at http://www.addgene.org/pooled-library/broadgpp-human-kinome/ or visit http://www.broadinstitute.org/rnai/public/ for detailed protocols and information.
How to cite: AK9 gRNA (BRDN0001162237) was a gift from John Doench & David Root (Addgene plasmid # 77691 ; http://n2t.net/addgene:77691 ; RRID:Addgene_77691)
