>Addgene plasmid #77691 | AK9 gRNA (BRDN0001162237) | depositor partial sequence | sequence record 145151 | Target Sequence
TCACGGGCTTTATCAAAACG
