>Addgene plasmid #77691 | AK9 gRNA (BRDN0001162237) | addgene partial sequence | sequence record 188247 | hU6-F
TAGAAAGTAATAATTTCTTGGGTAGTTTGCAGTTTTAAAATTATGTTTTAAAATGGACTATCATATGCTT
ACCGTAACTTGAAAGTATTTCGATTTCTTGGCTTTATATATCTTGTGGAAAGGACGAAACACCGTCACGG
GCTTTATCAAAACGGTTTTAGAGCTAGAAATAGCAAGTTAAAATAAGGCTAGTCCGTTATCAACTTGAAA
AAGTGGCACCGAGTCGGTGCTTTTTTAAGCTTGGCGTAACTAGATCTTGAGACAAATGGCAGTATTCATC
CACAATTTTAAAAGAAAAGGGGGGATTGGGGGGTACAGTGCAGGGGAAAGAATAGTAGACATAATAGCAA
CAGACATACAAACTAAAGAATTACAAAAACAAATTACAAAAATTCAAAATTTTCGGGTTTATTACAGGGA
CAGCAGAGATCCACTTTGGCGCCGGCTCGAGGGGGCCCGGGTGCAAAGATGGATAAAGTTTTAAACAGAG
AGGAATCTTTGCAGCTAATGGACCTTCTAGGTCTTGAAAGGAGTGGGAATTGGCTCCGGTGCCCGTCAGT
GGGCAGAGCG
